>Addgene plasmid #31793 | pcDNA3.1/HisC-mTAZ | addgene full sequence | sequence record 137655 | Addgene NGS Result
TCTGGCTAACTAGAGAACCCACTGCTTACTGGCTTATCGAAATTAATACGACTCACTATAGGGAGACCCA
AGCTGGCTAGCGTTTAAACTTAAGCTTACCATGGGGGGTTCTCATCATCATCATCATCATGGTATGGCTA
GCATGACTGGTGGACAGCAAATGGGTCGGGATCTGTACGACGATGACGATAAGGTACCAGGATCCAGTGT
GGTGGAATTCATGAATCCGTCCTCGGTGCCCCATCCGCTCCCGCCGCCAGGGCAGCAAGTCATCCACGTC
ACGCAGGACCTGGACACCGACCTCGAAGCCCTCTTCAACTCTGTCATGAACCCCAAGCCCAGCTCATGGC
GGAAAAAGATCCTCCCGGAGTCCTTCTTTAAGGAGCCCGATTCCGGCTCGCACTCGCGCCAATCCAGCAC
AGACTCATCAGGCGGCCACCCGGGGCCTCGACTAGCTGGCGGCGCGCAGCACGTCCGCTCGCACTCGTCG
CCCGCATCCCTGCAGCTGGGCACCGGTGCGGGAGCCGCTGGAGGCCCTGCACAGCAGCATGCACATCTCC
GCCAGCAGTCCTATGACGTGACCGACGAGCTGCCGTTGCCCCCCGGGTGGGAGATGACCTTCACGGCCAC
TGGCCAGAGATACTTCCTTAATCACATAGAGAAAATCACCACATGGCAAGACCCCAGGAAGGTGATGAAT
CAGCCTCTGAATCATGTGAACCTCCACCCGTCCATCACTTCCACCTCGGTGCCACAGAGGTCCATGGCAG
TGTCCCAGCCGAATCTCGCAATGAATCACCAACACCAGCAAGTCGTGGCCACTAGCCTGAGTCCACAGAA
CCACCCGACTCAGAACCAACCCACAGGGCTCATGAGTGTGCCCAATGCACTGACCACTCAGCAGCAGCAG
CAGCAGAAACTGCGGCTTCAGAGGATCCAGATGGAGAGAGAGAGGATTAGGATGCGTCAAGAGGAGCTCA
TGAGGCAGGAAGCTGCCCTCTGCCGACAGCTCCCCATGGAAACCGAGACCATGGCCCCTGTCAACACGCC
TGCCATGAGCACAGATATGAGATCTGTCACCAACAGTAGCTCAGATCCTTTCCTCAATGGAGGGCCCTAT
CATTCACGGGAGCAGAGCACAGACAGTGGCCTGGGGTTAGGGTGCTACAGTGTCCCCACAACTCCAGAAG
ACTTCCTCAGCAACATGGACGAGATGGATACAGGTGAAAATTCCGGTCAGACACCCATGACCGTCAATCC
CCAGCAGACCCGCTTCCCTGATTTCCTGGACTGCCTTCCAGGAACAAATGTTGACCTCGGGACTTTGGAG
TCTGAAGATCTGATCCCTCTCTTCAATGATGTAGAGTCTGTTCTGAACAAAAGCGAGCCCTTTCTAACCT
GGCTGTAATCACTACTGTTGTAACGTGATGCAGCTGTGAGCTGACGCGAGTCTTGGGCCTTGCGGACCAA
GTGATGAGGCAGAGCGGGCCTGCAGCTGCACCACGTTCTGCCTTTGTACTCACACTCCTTGTCCGTGTGG
CCACTTAATCATTGCCTGGTGTTGATTCGCAGGAACTTGCGTTACACAGAAATAAATACTCTCTTTTCAT
TTTCTGCAAGCCTGCATTTCTGTGGCAGATAAAGCAGGATGGGTTGTGCAGAATGACTTTAGAGAATGTC
TGCAGCCCTATGGCTGGGTTTTATTACAGTTAGCTTAAATTCATATATCAACTGATTCTAAGCCATACAA
AGCTGACCTCAGGCAGTGAATTCTGCAGATATCCATCACACTGGCGGCCGCTCGAGTCTAGAGGGCCCGT
TTAAACCCGCTGATCAGCCTCGACTGTGCCTTCTAGTTGCCAGCCATCTGTTGTTTGCCCCTCCCCCGTG
CCTTCCTTGACCCTGGAAGGTGCCACTCCCACTGTCCTTTCCTAATAAAATGAGGAAATTGCATCGCATT
GTCTGAGTAGGTGTCATTCTATTCTGGGGGGTGGGGTGGGGCAGGACAGCAAGGGGGAGGATTGGGAAGA
CAATAGCAGGCATGCTGGGGATGCGGTGGGCTCTATGGCTTCTGAGGCGGAAAGAACCAGCTGGGGCTCT
AGGGGGTATCCCC
[124 nt withheld, positions 2114-2237]
C
[91 nt withheld, positions 2239-2329]
A
[49 nt withheld, positions 2331-2379]
CCTTTGACGTTGGAGTCCACGTTCTTT
[37 nt withheld, positions 2407-2443]
ACCCTATCTCGGTCTATTCTTTTGATTTATAAGGGATTTTGCCGATTTCGGCCTATTGGTTAAAAAATGA
GCTGATTTAACAAAAATTTAACGCGAATTAATTCTGTGGAATGTGTGTCAGTTAGGGTGTGGAAAGTCCC
CAGGCTCCCCAGCAGGCAGAAGTATGCAAAGCATGCATCTCAATTAGTCAGCAACCAGGTGTGGAAAGTC
CCCAGGCTCCCCAGCAGGCAGAAGTATGCAAAGCATGCATCTCAATTAGTCAGCAACCATAGTCCCGCCC
CTAACTCCGCCCATCCCGCCCCTAACTCCGCCCAGTTCCGCCCATTCTCCGCCCCATGGCTGACTAATTT
TTTTTATTTATGCAGAGGCCGAGGCCGCCTCTGCCTCTGAGCTATTCCAGAAGTAGTGAGGAGGCTTTTT
TGGAGGCCTAGGCTTTTGCAAAAAGCTCCCGGGAGCTTGTATATCCATTTTCGGATCTGATCAAGAGACA
GGATGAGGATCGTTTCGCATGATTGAACAAGATGGATTGCACGCAGGTTCTCCGGCCGCTTGGGTGGAGA
GGCTATTCGGCTATGACTGGGCACAACAGACAATCGGCTGCTCTGATGCCGCCGTGTTCCGGCTGTCAGC
GCAGGGGCGCCCGGTTCTTTTTGTCAAGACCGACCTGTCCGGTGCCCTGAATGAACTGCAGGACGAGGCA
GCGCGGCTATCGTGGCTGGCCACGACGGGCGTTCCTTGCGCAGCTGTGCTCGACGTTGTCACTGAAGCGG
GAAGGGACTGGCTGCTATTGGGCGAAGTGCCGGGGCAGGATCTCCTGTCATCTCACCTTGCTCCTGCCGA
GAAAGTATCCATCATGGCTGATGCAATGCGGCGGCTGCATACGCTTGATCCGGCTACCTGCCCATTCGAC
CACCAAGCGAAACATCGCATCGAGCGAGCACGTACTCGGATGGAAGCCGGTCTTGTCGATCAGGATGATC
TGGACGAAGAGCATCAGGGGCTCGCGCCAGCCGAACTGTTCGCCAGGCTCAAGGCGCGCATGCCCGACGG
CGAGGATCTCGTCGTGACCCATGGCGATGCCTGCTTGCCGAATATCATGGTGGAAAATGGCCGCTTTTCT
GGATTCATCGACTGTGGCCGGCTGGGTGTGGCGGACCGCTATCAGGACATAGCGTTGGCTACCCGTGATA
TTGCTGAAGAGCTTGGCGGCGAATGGGCTGACCGCTTCCTCGTGCTTTACGGTATCGCCGCTCCCGATTC
GCAGCGCATCGCCTTCTATCGCCTTCTTGACGAGTTCTTCTGAGCGGGACTCTGGGGTTCGAAATGACCG
ACCAAGCGACGCCCAACCTGCCATCACGAGATTTCGATTCCACCGCCGCCTTCTATGAAAGGTTGGGCTT
CGGAATCGTTTTCCGGGACGCCGGCTGGATGATCCTCCAGCGCGGGGATCTCATGCTGGAGTTCTTCGCC
CACCCCAACTTGTTTATTGCAGCTTATAATGGTTACAAATAAAGCAATAGCATCACAAATTTCACAAATA
AAGCATTTTTTTCACTGCATTCTAGTTGTGGTTTGTCCAAACTCATCAATGTATCTTATCATGTCTGTAT
ACCGTCGACCTCTAGCTAGAGCTTGGCGTAATCATGGTCATAGCTGTTTCCTGTGTGAAATTGTTATCCG
CTCACAATTCCACACAACATACGAGCCGGAAGCATAAAGTGTAAAGCCTGGGGTGCCTAATGAGTGAGCT
AACTCACATTAATTGCGTTGCGCTCACTGCCCGCTTTCCAGTCGGGAAACCTGTCGTGCCAGCTGCATTA
ATGAATCGGCCAACGCGCGGGGAGAGGCGGTTTGCGTATTGGGCGCTCTTCCGCTTCCTCGCTCACTGAC
TCGCTGCGCTCGGTCGTTCGGCTGCGGCGAGCGGTATCAGCTCACTCAAAGGCGGTAATACGGTTATCCA
CAGAATCAGGGGATAACGCAGGAAAGAACATGTGAGCAAAAGGCCAGCAAAAGGCCAGGAACCGTAAAAA
GGCCGCGTTGCTGGCGTTTTTCCATAGGCTCCGCCCCCCTGACGAGCATCACAAAAATCGACGCTCAAGT
CAGAGGTGGCGAAACCCGACAGGACTATAAAGATACCAGGCGTTTCCCCCTGGAAGCTCCCTCGTGCGCT
CTCCTGTTCCGACCCTGCCGCTTACCGGATACCTGTCCGCCTTTCTCCCTTCGGGAAGCGTGGCGCTTTC
TCATAGCTCACGCTGTAGGTATCTCAGTTCGGTGTAGGTCGTTCGCTCCAAGCTGGGCTGTGTGCACGAA
CCCCCCGTTCAGCCCGACCGCTGCGCCTTATCCGGTAACTATCGTCTTGAGTCCAACCCGGTAAGACACG
ACTTATCGCCACTGGCAGCAGCCACTGGTAACAGGATTAGCAGAGCGAGGTATGTAGGCGGTGCTACAGA
GTTCTTGAAGTGGTGGCCTAACTACGGCTACACTAGAAGAACAGTATTTGGTATCTGCGCTCTGCTGAAG
CCAGTTACCTTCGGAAAAAGAGTTGGTAGCTCTTGATCCGGCAAACAAACCACCGCTGGTAGCGGTGGTT
TTTTTGTTTGCAAGCAGCAGATTACGCGCAGAAAAAAAGGATCTCAAGAAGATCCTTTGATCTTTTCTAC
GGGGTCTGACGCTCAGTGGAACGAAAACTCACGTTAAGGGATTTTGGTCATGAGATTATCAAAAAGGATC
TTCACCTAGATCCTTTTAAATTAAAAATGAAGTTTTAAATCAATCTAAAGTATATATGAGTAAACTTGGT
CTGACAGTTACCAATGCTTAATCAGTGAGGCACCTATCTCAGCGATCTGTCTATTTCGTTCATCCATAGT
TGCCTGACTCCCCGTCGTGTAGATAACTACGATACGGGAGGGCTTACCATCTGGCCCCAGTGCTGCAATG
ATACCGCGAGACCCACGCTCACCGGCTCCAGATTTATCAGCAATAAACCAGCCAGCCGGAAGGGCCGAGC
GCAGAAGTGGTCCTGCAACTTTATCCGCCTCCATCCAGTCTATTAATTGTTGCCGGGAAGCTAGAGTAAG
TAGTTCGCCAGTTAATAGTTTGCGCAACGTTGTTGCCATTGCTACAGGCATCGTGGTGTCACGCTCGTCG
TTTGGTATGGCTTCATTCAGCTCCGGTTCCCAACGATCAAGGCGAGTTACATGATCCCCCATGTTGTGCA
AAAAAGCGGTTAGCTCCTTCGGTCCTCCGATCGTTGTCAGAAGTAAGTTGGCCGCAGTGTTATCACTCAT
GGTTATGGCAGCACTGCATAATTCTCTTACTGTCATGCCATCCGTAAGATGCTTTTCTGTGACTGGTGAG
TACTCAACCAAGTCATTCTGAGAATAGTGTATGCGGCGACCGAGTTGCTCTTGCCCGGCGTCAATACGGG
ATAATACCGCGCCACATAGCAGAACTTTAAAAGTGCTCATCATTGGAAAACGTTCTTCGGGGCGAAAACT
CTCAAGGATCTTACCGCTGTTGAGATCCAGTTCGATGTAACCCACTCGTGCACCCAACTGATCTTCAGCA
TCTTTTACTTTCACCAGCGTTTCTGGGTGAGCAAAAACAGGAAGGCAAAATGCCGCAAAAAAGGGAATAA
GGGCGACACGGAAATGTTGAATACTCATACTCTTCCTTTTTCAATATTATTGAAGCATTTATCAGGGTTA
TTGTCTCATGAGCGGATACATATTTGAATGTATTTAGAAAAATAAACAAATAGGGGTTCCGCGCACATTT
CCCCGAAAAGTGCCACCTGACGTCGACGGATCGGGAGATCTCCCGATCCCCTATGGTGCACTCTCAGTAC
AATCTGCTCTGATGCCGCATAGTTAAGCCAGTATCTGCTCCCTGCTTGTGTGTTGGAGGTCGCTGAGTAG
TGCGCGAGCAAAATTTAAGCTACAACAAGGCAAGGCTTGACCGACAATTGCATGAAGAATCTGCTTAGGG
TTAGGCGTTTTGCGCTGCTTCGCGATGTACGGGCCAGATATACGCGTTGACATTGATTATTGACTAGTTA
TTAATAGTAATCAATTACGGGGTCATTAGTTCATAGCCCATATATGGAGTTCCGCGTTACATAACTTACG
GTAAATGGCCCGCCTGGCTGACCGCCCAACGACCCCCGCCCATTGACGTCAATAATGACGTATGTTCCCA
TAGTAACGCCAATAGGGACTTTCCATTGACGTCAATGGGTGGAGTATTTACGGTAAACTGCCCACTTGGC
AGTACATCAAGTGTATCATATGCCAAGTACGCCCCCTATTGACGTCAATGACGGTAAATGGCCCGCCTGG
CATTATGCCCAGTACATGACCTTATGGGACTTTCCTACTTGGCAGTACATCTACGTATTAGTCATCGCTA
TTACCATGGTGATGCGGTTTTGGCAGTACATCAATGGGCGTGGATAGCGGTTTGACTCACGGGGATTTCC
AAGTCTCCACCCCATTGACGTCAATGGGAGTTTGTTTTGGCACCAAAATCAACGGGACTTTCCAAAATGT
CGTAACAACTCCGCCCCATTGACGCAAATGGGCGGTAGGCGTGTACGGTGGGAGGTCTATATAAGCAGAG
CTC
Features (pLannotate 1.2.2; 23 found; start..end, strand, type, name):
     44..62      +  promoter       T7 promoter: promoter for bacteriophage T7 RNA polymerase
    113..133     +  CDS            capTEV™ (fragment): composite tag for in vivo biotinylation, TEV protease cleavage, and 6xHis tagging
    134..166     +  CDS            T7 tag (gene 10 leader): leader peptide from bacteriophage T7 gene 10 promotes efficient translation in E. coli
    170..193     +  CDS            Xpress™ tag: Xpress™ epitope tag, including an enterokinase recognition and cleavage site
    221..1405    +  CDS            Wwtr1: WWTR1_MOUSE - Also known as Taz. Experimental evidence at protein level: Swiss-Prot protein existence level 1. Transcriptional coactivator which acts as a downstream regulatory target in the Hippo signaling pathway that plays a pivotal role in organ size control and tumor suppression by restricting proliferation and promoting apoptosis (PubMed:11118213). The core of this pathway is composed of a kinase cascade wherein STK3/MST2 and STK4/MST1, in complex with its regulatory protein SAV1, phosphorylates and activates LATS1/2 in complex with its regulatory protein MOB1, which in turn phosphorylat
   1844..2068    +  polyA_signal   bGH poly(A) signal: bovine growth hormone polyadenylation signal
   2072..2093    +  promoter       SV40 promoter (fragment): SV40 enhancer and early promoter
   2114..2542    +  rep_origin     f1 ori (sequence partly withheld): f1 bacteriophage origin of replication; arrow indicates direction of (+) strand synthesis
   2556..2885    +  promoter       SV40 promoter: SV40 enhancer and early promoter
   2952..3743    +  CDS            neo: KKA2_KLEPN - Also known as kan, nptII. Experimental evidence at protein level: Swiss-Prot protein existence level 1. Resistance to kanamycin, neomycin, paromomycin, ribostamycin, butirosin and gentamicin B. From Klebsiella pneumoniae.
   3767..3925    +  CDS            ble (fragment): BLE_KLEPN - Experimental evidence at protein level: Swiss-Prot protein existence level 1. Binding protein with a strong affinity to the bleomycin family of antibiotics. Binds to CL990; an antimitotic-antibiotic compound. From Klebsiella pneumoniae.
   3920..4041    +  polyA_signal   SV40 poly(A) signal: SV40 polyadenylation signal
   4114..4130    -  protein_bind   lac operator: The lac repressor binds to the lac operator to inhibit transcription in E. coli. This inhibition can be relieved by adding lactose or isopropyl-β-D-thiogalactopyranoside (IPTG). lac repressor encoded by lacI
   4138..4168    -  promoter       lac promoter: promoter for the E. coli lac operon
   4183..4204    -  protein_bind   CAP binding site: CAP binding activates transcription in the presence of cAMP. E. coli catabolite activator protein
   4217..4309    -  CDS            lacI (fragment): lac repressor; lacI; The lac repressor binds to the lac operator to inhibit transcription in E. coli. This inhibition can be relieved by adding lactose or isopropyl-β-D-thiogalactopyranoside (IPTG).
   4492..5080    -  rep_origin     ori: high-copy-number ColE1/pMB1/pBR322/pUC origin of replication
   5251..6111    -  CDS            AmpR: β-lactamase; bla; confers resistance to ampicillin, carbenicillin, and related antibiotics
   6112..6216    -  promoter       AmpR promoter: bla
   6275..6327    -  misc_feature   bom (fragment): basis of mobility region from pBR322
   6482..6861    +  enhancer       CMV enhancer: human cytomegalovirus immediate early enhancer
   6862..7065    +  promoter       CMV promoter: human cytomegalovirus (CMV) immediate early promoter
   7061..28      +  LTR            5' LTR (truncated) (fragment) (across the origin): truncated 5' long terminal repeat (LTR) from HIV-1
