[The description below was written by a language model from this plasmid's Addgene catalogue record and pLannotate feature annotations shown in this document.]
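Description:
pcDNA3.1/HisC-mTAZ is a mammalian expression plasmid built on the Invitrogen pcDNA3.1/His C backbone and carrying the mouse TAZ coding sequence (gene symbol Wwtr1), a transcriptional coactivator that acts as a downstream target of the Hippo signalling pathway. The sequenced construct is about 7.1 kb. It is maintained in E. coli at high copy through a ColE1/pUC-type origin with ampicillin selection from the β-lactamase gene, and an f1 origin is also present for single-stranded DNA production. For selection in mammalian cells, an SV40 early promoter drives a neomycin phosphotransferase gene terminated by the SV40 polyadenylation signal, allowing G418 selection of stable transfectants.

The insert was cloned between EcoRI and XhoI sites, both retained, downstream of the human CMV immediate early enhancer and promoter and upstream of the bovine growth hormone polyadenylation signal. The vector supplies an N-terminal leader fused in frame to TAZ, consisting of a polyhistidine tag, the T7 gene 10 leader peptide, and the Xpress epitope with its enterokinase recognition site. These permit metal-affinity purification, antibody detection, and proteolytic removal of the tag. A T7 promoter between the CMV promoter and the coding region allows in vitro transcription. Several short automated annotations (capTEV, ble, lacI, bom and HIV-1 LTR fragments) most likely reflect partial sequence similarity to backbone elements, such as the His tag, rather than functional parts. The plasmid is suited to transient or stable overexpression of tagged mouse TAZ in cultured mammalian cells, and the associated publication concerns TAZ as a modulator of mesenchymal stem cell differentiation.
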