Addgene plasmid #31793: pcDNA3.1/HisC-mTAZ
Depositing lab: Michael Yaffe. Depositing organization: Massachusetts Institute of Technology. Publication: TAZ, a transcriptional modulator of mesenchymal stem cell differentiation. Hong JH, Hwang ES, McManus MT, Amsterdam A, Tian Y, Kalmukova R, Mueller E, Benjamin T, Spiegelman BM, Sharp PA, Hopkins N, Yaffe MB. Science. 2005 Aug 12;309(5737):1074-8. 10.1126/science.1110955 PubMed 16099986.
Backbone
  Vector backbone: pcDNA3.1/His C
  Backbone manufacturer: Invitrogen
  Backbone size w/o insert (bp): 5500
  Vector type: Mammalian Expression
  Selectable markers: Neomycin (select with G418)
Growth in bacteria
  Bacterial resistance: Ampicillin, 100 μg/mL
  Growth temperature: 37°C
  Growth strain: DH5alpha
  Copy number: High Copy
Gene/Insert
  Gene/Insert name: TAZ (alt name: WWTR1)
  Species: M. musculus (mouse)
  GenBank ID: CAC17733.1
  Entrez Gene: Wwtr1 (a.k.a. 2310058J06Rik, 2610021I22Rik, Taz)
  Promoter: CMV
  Tag / fusion protein: His (N terminal on insert); Xpress Epitope Tag (N terminal on insert); EK (Enterokinase) Recognition Site (N terminal on insert)
  Cloning method: Restriction Enzyme; 5′ cloning site EcoRI (not destroyed); 3′ cloning site XhoI (not destroyed)
  Sequencing primers: 5′ CMV-F; 3′ BGH-rev
Terms and licenses: Academic/Nonprofit Terms; Industry Terms: Not Available to Industry
How to cite: pcDNA3.1/HisC-mTAZ was a gift from Michael Yaffe (Addgene plasmid # 31793 ; http://n2t.net/addgene:31793 ; RRID:Addgene_31793)
