>Addgene plasmid #31793 | pcDNA3.1/HisC-mTAZ | addgene partial sequence | sequence record 36859 | CMV-F
CTAGAGAACCCACTGCTTACTGGCTTATCGAAATTAATACGACTCACTATAGGGAGACCCAAGCTGGCTA
GCGTTTAAACTTAAGCTTACCATGGGGGGTTCTCATCATCATCATCATCATGGTATGGCTAGCATGACTG
GTGGACAGCAAATGGGTCGGGATCTGTACGACGATGACGATAAGGTACCAGGATCCAGTGTGGTGGAATT
CATGAATCCGTCCTCGGTGCCCCATCCGCTCCCGCCGCCAGGGCAGCAAGTCATCCACGTCACGCAGGAC
CTGGACACCGACCTCGAAGCCCTCTTCAACTCTGTCATGAACCCCAAGCCCAGCTCATGGCGGAAAAAGA
TCCTCCCGGAGTCCTTCTTTAAGGAGCCCGATTCCGGCTCGCACTCGCGCCAATCCAGCACAGACTCATC
AGGCGGCCACCCGGGGCCTCGACTAGCTGGCGGCGCGCAGCACGTCCGCTCGCACTCGTCGCCCGCATCC
CTGCAGCTGGGCACCGGTGCGGGAGCCGCTGGAGGCCCTGCACAGCAGCATGCACATCTCCGCCAGCAGT
CCTATGACGTGACCGACGAGCTGCCGTTGCCCCCCGGGTGGGAGATGACCTTCACGGCCACTGGCCAGAG
ATACTTCCTTAATCACATAGAGAAAATCACCACATGGCAAGACCCCAGGAAGGTGATGAATCAGCCTCTG
AATCATGTGAACCTCCACCCGTCCATCACTTCCACCTCGGTGCCACAGAGGTCCATGGCAGTGTCCCAGC
CGAATCTCGCAATGAATCACCAACACCAGCAAGTCGTGGCCACTAGCCTGAGTCCACAGAACCACCCGAC
TCAGAACCAACCCACAGGGCTCATGAGTGTGCCCAATGC
